>Addgene plasmid #215822 | SpCas9-CBE6d | addgene full sequence | sequence record 424819 | Addgene NGS Result
TAGTTATTAATAGTAATCAATTACGGGGTCATTAGTTCATAGCCCATATATGGAGTTCCGCGTTACATAA
CTTACGGTAAATGGCCCGCCTGGCTGACCGCCCAACGACCCCCGCCCATTGACGTCAATAATGACGTATG
TTCCCATAGTAACGCCAATAGGGACTTTCCATTGACGTCAATGGGTGGAGTATTTACGGTAAACTGCCCA
CTTGGCAGTACATCAAGTGTATCATATGCCAAGTACGCCCCCTATTGACGTCAATGACGGTAAATGGCCC
GCCTGGCATTATGCCCAGTACATGACCTTATGGGACTTTCCTACTTGGCAGTACATCTACGTATTAGTCA
TCGCTATTACCATGGTGATGCGGTTTTGGCAGTACATCAATGGGCGTGGATAGCGGTTTGACTCACGGGG
ATTTCCAAGTCTCCACCCCATTGACGTCAATGGGAGTTTGTTTTGGCACCAAAATCAACGGGACTTTCCA
AAATGTCGTAACAACTCCGCCCCATTGACGCAAATGGGCGGTAGGCGTGTACGGTGGGAGGTCTATATAA
GCAGAGCTGGTTTAGTGAACCGTCAGATCCGCTAGAGATCCGCGGCCGCTAATACGACTCACTATAGGGA
GAGCCGCCACCATGAAACGGACAGCCGACGGAAGCGAGTTCGAGTCACCAAAGAAGAAGCGGAAAGTCAG
TTCTGAGGTGGAGTTTTCCCACGAGTACTGGATGAGACATGCCCTGACCCTGGCCAAGAGGGCACGGGAT
GAGGGAGAGGCGCCTGTGGGAGCCGTGCTGGTGCTGAACAATAGAGTGATCGGCGAGGGCTGGTGTAGAC
GTATCGGCCTGCACGACCCAACAGCCCATGCCGAAATTATGGCCCTGAGACAGGGCGGCCTGGTCATGCA
GAACCCCAGACTGATTGACGCCACCCTGTACGTGACATTCGAGCCTTGCGTGATGTGCGCCGGCGCCATG
ATCAACTCTAGGATCGGCCGCGTGGTGTTTGGCGTGAGGAACTCAAAAAGAGGCGCCGCAGGCTCCCTGA
TGAACGTGCTGAACTACCCCGGCATGAATCACCGCGTCGAAATTACCGAGGGAATCCTGGCAGATGAATG
TGCCGCCCTGCTGTGCGATTTCTATCGGATGCCTAGACAGGTGTTCAATGCTCAGAAGAAGGCCCAGAGC
TCCATCAACTCTGGCGGATCTAGCGGAGGATCCTCTGGCAGCGAGACACCAGGAACAAGCGAGTCAGCAA
CACCAGAGAGCAGTGGCGGCAGCAGCGGCGGCAGCGACAAGAAGTACAGCATCGGCCTGGCCATCGGCAC
CAACTCTGTGGGCTGGGCCGTGATCACCGACGAGTACAAGGTGCCCAGCAAGAAATTCAAGGTGCTGGGC
AACACCGACCGGCACAGCATCAAGAAGAACCTGATCGGAGCCCTGCTGTTCGACAGCGGCGAAACAGCCG
AGGCCACCCGGCTGAAGAGAACCGCCAGAAGAAGATACACCAGACGGAAGAACCGGATCTGCTATCTGCA
AGAGATCTTCAGCAACGAGATGGCCAAGGTGGACGACAGCTTCTTCCACAGACTGGAAGAGTCCTTCCTG
GTGGAAGAGGATAAGAAGCACGAGCGGCACCCCATCTTCGGCAACATCGTGGACGAGGTGGCCTACCACG
AGAAGTACCCCACCATCTACCACCTGAGAAAGAAACTGGTGGACAGCACCGACAAGGCCGACCTGCGGCT
GATCTATCTGGCCCTGGCCCACATGATCAAGTTCCGGGGCCACTTCCTGATCGAGGGCGACCTGAACCCC
GACAACAGCGACGTGGACAAGCTGTTCATCCAGCTGGTGCAGACCTACAACCAGCTGTTCGAGGAAAACC
CCATCAACGCCAGCGGCGTGGACGCCAAGGCCATCCTGTCTGCCAGACTGAGCAAGAGCAGACGGCTGGA
AAATCTGATCGCCCAGCTGCCCGGCGAGAAGAAGAATGGCCTGTTCGGAAACCTGATTGCCCTGAGCCTG
GGCCTGACCCCCAACTTCAAGAGCAACTTCGACCTGGCCGAGGATGCCAAACTGCAGCTGAGCAAGGACA
CCTACGACGACGACCTGGACAACCTGCTGGCCCAGATCGGCGACCAGTACGCCGACCTGTTTCTGGCCGC
CAAGAACCTGTCCGACGCCATCCTGCTGAGCGACATCCTGAGAGTGAACACCGAGATCACCAAGGCCCCC
CTGAGCGCCTCTATGATCAAGAGATACGACGAGCACCACCAGGACCTGACCCTGCTGAAAGCTCTCGTGC
GGCAGCAGCTGCCTGAGAAGTACAAAGAGATTTTCTTCGACCAGAGCAAGAACGGCTACGCCGGCTACAT
TGACGGCGGAGCCAGCCAGGAAGAGTTCTACAAGTTCATCAAGCCCATCCTGGAAAAGATGGACGGCACC
GAGGAACTGCTCGTGAAGCTGAACAGAGAGGACCTGCTGCGGAAGCAGCGGACCTTCGACAACGGCAGCA
TCCCCCACCAGATCCACCTGGGAGAGCTGCACGCCATTCTGCGGCGGCAGGAAGATTTTTACCCATTCCT
GAAGGACAACCGGGAAAAGATCGAGAAGATCCTGACCTTCCGCATCCCCTACTACGTGGGCCCTCTGGCC
AGGGGAAACAGCAGATTCGCCTGGATGACCAGAAAGAGCGAGGAAACCATCACCCCCTGGAACTTCGAGG
AAGTGGTGGACAAGGGCGCTTCCGCCCAGAGCTTCATCGAGCGGATGACCAACTTCGATAAGAACCTGCC
CAACGAGAAGGTGCTGCCCAAGCACAGCCTGCTGTACGAGTACTTCACCGTGTATAACGAGCTGACCAAA
GTGAAATACGTGACCGAGGGAATGAGAAAGCCCGCCTTCCTGAGCGGCGAGCAGAAAAAGGCCATCGTGG
ACCTGCTGTTCAAGACCAACCGGAAAGTGACCGTGAAGCAGCTGAAAGAGGACTACTTCAAGAAAATCGA
GTGCTTCGACTCCGTGGAAATCTCCGGCGTGGAAGATCGGTTCAACGCCTCCCTGGGCACATACCACGAT
CTGCTGAAAATTATCAAGGACAAGGACTTCCTGGACAATGAGGAAAACGAGGACATTCTGGAAGATATCG
TGCTGACCCTGACACTGTTTGAGGACAGAGAGATGATCGAGGAACGGCTGAAAACCTATGCCCACCTGTT
CGACGACAAAGTGATGAAGCAGCTGAAGCGGCGGAGATACACCGGCTGGGGCAGGCTGAGCCGGAAGCTG
ATCAACGGCATCCGGGACAAGCAGTCCGGCAAGACAATCCTGGATTTCCTGAAGTCCGACGGCTTCGCCA
ACAGAAACTTCATGCAGCTGATCCACGACGACAGCCTGACCTTTAAAGAGGACATCCAGAAAGCCCAGGT
GTCCGGCCAGGGCGATAGCCTGCACGAGCACATTGCCAATCTGGCCGGCAGCCCCGCCATTAAGAAGGGC
ATCCTGCAGACAGTGAAGGTGGTGGACGAGCTCGTGAAAGTGATGGGCCGGCACAAGCCCGAGAACATCG
TGATCGAAATGGCCAGAGAGAACCAGACCACCCAGAAGGGACAGAAGAACAGCCGCGAGAGAATGAAGCG
GATCGAAGAGGGCATCAAAGAGCTGGGCAGCCAGATCCTGAAAGAACACCCCGTGGAAAACACCCAGCTG
CAGAACGAGAAGCTGTACCTGTACTACCTGCAGAATGGGCGGGATATGTACGTGGACCAGGAACTGGACA
TCAACCGGCTGTCCGACTACGATGTGGACCATATCGTGCCTCAGAGCTTTCTGAAGGACGACTCCATCGA
CAACAAGGTGCTGACCAGAAGCGACAAGAACCGGGGCAAGAGCGACAACGTGCCCTCCGAAGAGGTCGTG
AAGAAGATGAAGAACTACTGGCGGCAGCTGCTGAACGCCAAGCTGATTACCCAGAGAAAGTTCGACAATC
TGACCAAGGCCGAGAGAGGCGGCCTGAGCGAACTGGATAAGGCCGGCTTCATCAAGAGACAGCTGGTGGA
AACCCGGCAGATCACAAAGCACGTGGCACAGATCCTGGACTCCCGGATGAACACTAAGTACGACGAGAAT
GACAAGCTGATCCGGGAAGTGAAAGTGATCACCCTGAAGTCCAAGCTGGTGTCCGATTTCCGGAAGGATT
TCCAGTTTTACAAAGTGCGCGAGATCAACAACTACCACCACGCCCACGACGCCTACCTGAACGCCGTCGT
GGGAACCGCCCTGATCAAAAAGTACCCTAAGCTGGAAAGCGAGTTCGTGTACGGCGACTACAAGGTGTAC
GACGTGCGGAAGATGATCGCCAAGAGCGAGCAGGAAATCGGCAAGGCTACCGCCAAGTACTTCTTCTACA
GCAACATCATGAACTTTTTCAAGACCGAGATTACCCTGGCCAACGGCGAGATCCGGAAGCGGCCTCTGAT
CGAGACAAACGGCGAAACCGGGGAGATCGTGTGGGATAAGGGCCGGGATTTTGCCACCGTGCGGAAAGTG
CTGAGCATGCCCCAAGTGAATATCGTGAAAAAGACCGAGGTGCAGACAGGCGGCTTCAGCAAAGAGTCTA
TCCTGCCCAAGAGGAACAGCGATAAGCTGATCGCCAGAAAGAAGGACTGGGACCCTAAGAAGTACGGCGG
CTTCGACAGCCCCACCGTGGCCTATTCTGTGCTGGTGGTGGCCAAAGTGGAAAAGGGCAAGTCCAAGAAA
CTGAAGAGTGTGAAAGAGCTGCTGGGGATCACCATCATGGAAAGAAGCAGCTTCGAGAAGAATCCCATCG
ACTTTCTGGAAGCCAAGGGCTACAAAGAAGTGAAAAAGGACCTGATCATCAAGCTGCCTAAGTACTCCCT
GTTCGAGCTGGAAAACGGCCGGAAGAGAATGCTGGCCTCTGCCGGCGAACTGCAGAAGGGAAACGAACTG
GCCCTGCCCTCCAAATATGTGAACTTCCTGTACCTGGCCAGCCACTATGAGAAGCTGAAGGGCTCCCCCG
AGGATAATGAGCAGAAACAGCTGTTTGTGGAACAGCACAAGCACTACCTGGACGAGATCATCGAGCAGAT
CAGCGAGTTCTCCAAGAGAGTGATCCTGGCCGACGCTAATCTGGACAAAGTGCTGTCCGCCTACAACAAG
CACCGGGATAAGCCCATCAGAGAGCAGGCCGAGAATATCATCCACCTGTTTACCCTGACCAATCTGGGAG
CCCCTGCCGCCTTCAAGTACTTTGACACCACCATCGACCGGAAGAGGTACACCAGCACCAAAGAGGTGCT
GGACGCCACCCTGATCCACCAGAGCATCACCGGCCTGTACGAGACACGGATCGACCTGTCTCAGCTGGGA
GGTGACAGCGGCGGGAGCGGCGGGAGCGGGGGGAGCACTAATCTGAGCGACATCATTGAGAAGGAGACTG
GGAAACAGCTGGTCATTCAGGAGTCCATCCTGATGCTGCCTGAGGAGGTGGAGGAAGTGATCGGCAACAA
GCCAGAGTCTGACATCCTGGTGCACACCGCCTACGACGAGTCCACAGATGAGAATGTGATGCTGCTGACC
TCTGACGCCCCCGAGTATAAGCCTTGGGCCCTGGTCATCCAGGATTCTAACGGCGAGAATAAGATCAAGA
TGCTGAGCGGAGGATCCGGAGGATCTGGAGGCAGCACCAACCTGTCTGACATCATCGAGAAGGAGACAGG
CAAGCAGCTGGTCATCCAGGAGAGCATCCTGATGCTGCCCGAAGAAGTCGAAGAAGTGATCGGAAACAAG
CCTGAGAGCGATATCCTGGTCCATACCGCCTACGACGAGAGTACCGACGAAAATGTGATGCTGCTGACAT
CCGACGCCCCAGAGTATAAGCCCTGGGCTCTGGTCATCCAGGATTCCAACGGAGAGAACAAAATCAAAAT
GCTGTCTGGCGGCTCAAAAAGAACCGCCGACGGCAGCGAATTCGAGCCCAAGAAGAAGAGGAAAGTCTAA
CCGGTCATCATCACCATCACCATTGAGTTTAAACCCGCTGATCAGCCTCGACTGTGCCTTCTAGTTGCCA
GCCATCTGTTGTTTGCCCCTCCCCCGTGCCTTCCTTGACCCTGGAAGGTGCCACTCCCACTGTCCTTTCC
TAATAAAATGAGGAAATTGCATCGCATTGTCTGAGTAGGTGTCATTCTATTCTGGGGGGTGGGGTGGGGC
AGGACAGCAAGGGGGAGGATTGGGAAGACAATAGCAGGCATGCTGGGGATGCGGTGGGCTCTATGGCTTC
TGAGGCGGAAAGAACCAGCTGGGGCTCGATACCGTCGACCTCTAGCTAGAGCTTGGCGTAATCATGGTCA
TAGCTGTTTCCTGTGTGAAATTGTTATCCGCTCACAATTCCACACAACATACGAGCCGGAAGCATAAAGT
GTAAAGCCTAGGGTGCCTAATGAGTGAGCTAACTCACATTAATTGCGTTGCGCTCACTGCCCGCTTTCCA
GTCGGGAAACCTGTCGTGCCAGCTGCATTAATGAATCGGCCAACGCGCGGGGAGAGGCGGTTTGCGTATT
GGGCGCACTTCCGCTTCCTCGCTCACTGACTCGCTGCGCTCGGTCGTTCGGCTGCGGCGAGCGGTATCAG
CTCACTCAAAGGCGGTAATACGGTTATCCACAGAATCAGGGGATAACGCAGGAAAGAACATGTGAGCAAA
AGGCCAGCAAAAGGCCAGGAACCGTAAAAAGGCCGCGTTGCTGGCGTTTTTCCATAGGCTCCGCCCCCCT
GACGAGCATCACAAAAATCGACGCTCAAGTCAGAGGTGGCGAAACCCGACAGGACTATAAAGATACCAGG
CGTTTCCCCCTGGAAGCTCCCTCGTGCGCTCTCCTGTTCCGACCCTGCCGCTTACCGGATACCTGTCCGC
CTTTCTCCCTTCGGGAAGCGTGGCGCTTTCTCATAGCTCACGCTGTAGGTATCTCAGTTCGGTGTAGGTC
GTTCGCTCCAAGCTGGGCTGTGTGCACGAACCCCCCGTTCAGCCCGACCGCTGCGCCTTATCCGGTAACT
ATCGTCTTGAGTCCAACCCGGTAAGACACGACTTATCGCCACTGGCAGCAGCCACTGGTAACAGGATTAG
CAGAGCGAGGTATGTAGGCGGTGCTACAGAGTTCTTGAAGTGGTGGCCTAACTACGGCTACACTAGAAGA
ACAGTATTTGGTATCTGCGCTCTGCTGAAGCCAGTTACCTTCGGAAAAAGAGTTGGTAGCTCTTGATCCG
GCAAACAAACCACCGCTGGTAGCGGTGGTTTTTTTGTTTGCAAGCAGCAGATTACGCGCAGAAAAAAAGG
ATCTCAAGAAGATCCTTTGATCTTTTCTACGGGGTCTGACACTCAGTGGAACGAAAACTCACGTTAAGGG
ATTTTGGTCATGAGATTATCAAAAAGGATCTTCACCTAGATCCTTTTAAATTAAAAATGAAGTTTTAAAT
CAATCTAAAGTATATATGAGTAAACTTGGTCTGACAGTTACCAATGCTTAATCAGTGAGGCACCTATCTC
AGCGATCTGTCTATTTCGTTCATCCATAGTTGCCTGACTCCCCGTCGTGTAGATAACTACGATACGGGAG
GGCTTACCATCTGGCCCCAGTGCTGCAATGATACCGCGGGACCCACGCTCACCGGCTCCAGATTTATCAG
CAATAAACCAGCCAGCCGGAAGGGCCGAGCGCAGAAGTGGTCCTGCAACTTTATCCGCCTCCATCCAGTC
TATTAATTGTTGCCGGGAAGCTAGAGTAAGTAGTTCGCCAGTTAATAGTTTGCGCAACGTTGTTGCCATT
GCTACAGGCATCGTGGTGTCACGCTCGTCGTTTGGTATGGCTTCATTCAGCTCCGGTTCCCAACGATCAA
GGCGAGTTACATGATCCCCCATGTTGTGCAAAAAAGCGGTTAGCTCCTTCGGTCCTCCGATCGTTGTCAG
AAGTAAGTTGGCCGCAGTGTTATCACTCATGGTTATGGCAGCACTGCATAATTCTCTTACTGTCATGCCA
TCCGTAAGATGCTTTTCTGTGACTGGTGAGTACTCAACCAAGTCATTCTGAGAATAGTGTATGCGGCGAC
CGAGTTGCTCTTGCCCGGCGTCAATACGGGATAATACCGCGCCACATAGCAGAACTTTAAAAGTGCTCAT
CATTGGAAAACGTTCTTCGGGGCGAAAACTCTCAAGGATCTTACCGCTGTTGAGATCCAGTTCGATGTAA
CCCACTCGTGCACCCAACTGATCTTCAGCATCTTTTACTTTCACCAGCGTTTCTGGGTGAGCAAAAACAG
GAAGGCAAAATGCCGCAAAAAAGGGAATAAGGGCGACACGGAAATGTTGAATACTCATACTCTTCCTTTT
TCAATATTATTGAAGCATTTATCAGGGTTATTGTCTCATGAGCGGATACATATTTGAATGTATTTAGAAA
AATAAACAAATAGGGGTTCCGCGCACATTTCCCCGAAAAGTGCCACCTGACGTCGACGGATCGGGAGATC
GATCTCCCGATCCCCTAGGGTCGACTCTCAGTACAATCTGCTCTGATGCCGCATAGTTAAGCCAGTATCT
GCTCCCTGCTTGTGTGTTGGAGGTCGCTGAGTAGTGCGCGAGCAAAATTTAAGCTACAACAAGGCAAGGC
TTGACCGACAATTGCATGAAGAATCTGCTTAGGGTTAGGCGTTTTGCGCTGCTTCGCGATGTACGGGCCA
GATATACGCGTTGACATTGATTATTGAC
Features (pLannotate 1.2.2; 18 found; start..end, strand, type, name):
    365..568     +  promoter       CMV promoter: human cytomegalovirus (CMV) immediate early promoter
    610..628     +  promoter       T7 promoter: promoter for bacteriophage T7 RNA polymerase
    702..1193    +  CDS            tadA: TADA_ECOLI - Also known as yfhC. Experimental evidence at protein level: Swiss-Prot protein existence level 1. Catalyzes the deamination of adenosine to inosine at the wobble position 34 of tRNA(Arg2). Essential for cell viability. From Escherichia coli (strain K12).
   1296..2897    +  CDS            dCas9(N): N-terminal portion of catalytically inactive Streptococcus pyogenes dCas9 carrying the D10A mutation (Zetsche et al., 2015)
   2898..5392    +  CDS            Cas9(C) (fragment): C-terminal portion of Streptococcus pyogenes Cas9 (Zetsche et al., 2015)
   5706..5954    +  CDS            UGI: UNGI_BPPB2 - Experimental evidence at protein level: Swiss-Prot protein existence level 1. This protein binds specifically and reversibly to the host uracil-DNA glycosylase, preventing removal of uracil residues from PBS2 DNA by the host uracil-excision repair system. From Bacillus phage PBS2 (Bacteriophage PBS2).
   6072..6296    +  polyA_signal   bGH poly(A) signal: bovine growth hormone polyadenylation signal
   6300..6321    +  promoter       SV40 promoter (fragment): SV40 enhancer and early promoter
   6326..6342    +  misc_feature   MCS (fragment): pBluescript multiple cloning site
   6391..6407    -  protein_bind   lac operator: The lac repressor binds to the lac operator to inhibit transcription in E. coli. This inhibition can be relieved by adding lactose or isopropyl-β-D-thiogalactopyranoside (IPTG). lac repressor encoded by lacI
   6415..6445    -  promoter       lac promoter: promoter for the E. coli lac operon
   6460..6481    -  protein_bind   CAP binding site: CAP binding activates transcription in the presence of cAMP. E. coli catabolite activator protein
   6494..6586    -  CDS            lacI (fragment): lac repressor; lacI; The lac repressor binds to the lac operator to inhibit transcription in E. coli. This inhibition can be relieved by adding lactose or isopropyl-β-D-thiogalactopyranoside (IPTG).
   6769..7357    -  rep_origin     ori: high-copy-number ColE1/pMB1/pBR322/pUC origin of replication
   7528..8388    -  CDS            AmpR: β-lactamase; bla; confers resistance to ampicillin, carbenicillin, and related antibiotics
   8389..8493    -  promoter       AmpR promoter: bla
   8564..8608    -  misc_feature   bom (fragment): basis of mobility region from pBR322
   8763..364     +  enhancer       CMV enhancer (across the origin): human cytomegalovirus immediate early enhancer
