[The description below was written by a language model from this plasmid's Addgene catalogue record and pLannotate feature annotations shown in this document.]
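Description:
SpCas9-CBE6d is an 8,778 bp mammalian expression plasmid built on a pCMV backbone, designed to produce the cytosine base editor CBE6d in mammalian cells. It is maintained in E. coli through a high-copy ColE1/pBR322-type origin and selected with ampicillin via the β-lactamase (AmpR) gene and its native promoter. Small remnants of lac regulatory elements, a pBluescript cloning site, an SV40 promoter fragment and a pBR322 bom fragment are backbone leftovers with no evident role in the payload.

The roughly 5.3 kb insert, CBE6d-SpCas9-2xUGI, is a single fusion reading frame driven by the CMV immediate-early enhancer and promoter and terminated by the bovine growth hormone polyadenylation signal. A T7 promoter sits just upstream of the coding region and could support in vitro transcription. The fusion begins with a deaminase domain that the annotation software matches to E. coli TadA, which fits the associated publication's description of cytosine base editors produced by phage-assisted evolution. This is followed by Streptococcus pyogenes Cas9, whose N-terminal portion is annotated as carrying the D10A mutation. The C-terminal portion is annotated as ordinary Cas9, suggesting a nickase rather than a fully inactive enzyme, although the record does not say so explicitly. The insert name indicates two copies of the phage PBS2 uracil glycosylase inhibitor (UGI), which blocks excision of the uracil intermediate and so favours C-to-T outcomes. The automated table annotates only one copy, with an unannotated gap before it that may hold the other.

No guide RNA cassette or mammalian selection marker is annotated, so the plasmid would presumably be co-delivered with a separate guide RNA construct for targeted cytosine base editing.
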