Addgene plasmid #215822: SpCas9-CBE6d
Purpose: Express CBE6d (with SpCas9) in mammalian cells
Depositing lab: David Liu. Publication: Phage-assisted evolution of highly active cytosine base editors with enhanced selectivity and minimal sequence context preference. Zhang E, Neugebauer ME, Krasnow NA, Liu DR. Nat Commun. 2024 Feb 24;15(1):1697. doi: 10.1038/s41467-024-45969-7. PubMed 38402281.
Backbone
  Vector backbone: pCMV with a BR322 origin
  Total vector size (bp): 8778
  Vector type: Mammalian Expression
Growth in bacteria
  Bacterial resistance: Ampicillin, 100 μg/mL
  Growth temperature: 37°C
  Growth strain: DH5alpha
  Copy number: High Copy
Gene/Insert
  Gene/Insert name: CBE6d-SpCas9-2xUGI
  Insert size (bp): 5325
  Entrez Gene: cas9 (a.k.a. SD90_RS03825, SD90_03830)
Terms and licenses: Academic/Nonprofit Terms; Industry Terms: Not Available to Industry
How to cite: SpCas9-CBE6d was a gift from David Liu (Addgene plasmid # 215822 ; http://n2t.net/addgene:215822 ; RRID:Addgene_215822)
